>Addgene plasmid #171930 | pJ404-DogCatcher-sfGFP | addgene full sequence | sequence record 338612 | Addgene NGS Result
TTGAGATCCTTTTTTTCTGCGCGTAATCTGCTGCTTGCAAACAAAAAAACCACCGCTACCAGCGGTGGTT
TGTTTGCCGGATCAAGAGCTACCAACTCTTTTTCCGAAGGTAACTGGCTTCAGCAGAGCGCAGATACCAA
ATACTGTTCTTCTAGTGTAGCCGTAGTTAGCCCACCACTTCAAGAACTCTGTAGCACCGCCTACATACCT
CGCTCTGCTAATCCTGTTACCAGTGGCTGCTGCCAGTGGCGATAAGTCGTGTCTTACCGGGTTGGACTCA
AGACGATAGTTACCGGATAAGGCGCAGCGGTCGGGCTGAACGGGGGGTTCGTGCACACAGCCCAGCTTGG
AGCGAACGACCTACACCGAACTGAGATACCTACAGCGTGAGCTATGAGAAAGCGCCACGCTTCCCGAAGG
GAGAAAGGCGGACAGGTATCCGGTAAGCGGCAGGGTCGGAACAGGAGAGCGCACGAGGGAGCTTCCAGGG
GGAAACGCCTGGTATCTTTATAGTCCTGTCGGGTTTCGCCACCTCTGACTTGAGCGTCGATTTTTGTGAT
GCTCGTCAGGGGGGCGGAGCCTATGGAAAAACGCCAGCAACGCGGCCTTTTTACGGTTCCTGGCCTTTTG
CTGGCCTTTTGCTCACATGTTCTTTCCTGCGTTATCCCCTGATTCTGTGGATAACCGTATTACCGCCTTT
GAGTGAGCTGATACCGCTCGCCGCAGCCGAACGACCGAGCGCAGCGAGTCAGTGAGCGAGGAAGCGGAAG
GCGAGAGTAGGGAACTGCCAGGCATCAAACTAAGCAGAAGGCCCCTGACGGATGGCCTTTTTGCGTTTCT
ACAAACTCTTTCTGTGTTGTAAAACGACGGCCAGTCTTAAGCTCGGGCCCCCTGGGCGGTTCTGATAACG
AGTAATCGTTAATCCGCAAATAACGTAAAAACCCGCTTCGGCGGGTTTTTTTATGGGGGGAGTTTAGGGA
AAGAGCATTTGTCAGAATATTTAAGGGCGCCTGTCACTTTGCTTGATATATGAGAATTATTTAACCTTAT
AAATGAGAAAAAAGCAACGCACTTTAAATAAGATACGTTGCTTTTTCGATTGATGAACACCTATAATTAA
ACTATTCATCTATTATTTATGATTTTTTGTATATACAATATTTCTAGTTTGTTAAAGAGAATTAAGAAAA
TAAATCTCGAAAATAATAAAGGGAAAATCAGTTTTTGATATCAAAATTATACATGTCAACGATAATACAA
AATATAATACAAACTATAAGATGTTATCAGTATTTATTATCATTTAGAATAAATTTTGTGTCGCCCTTAA
TTGTGAGCGGATAACAATTACGAGCTTCATGCACAGTGAAATCATGAAAAATTTATTTGCTTTGTGAGCG
GATAACAATTATAATATGTGGAATTGTGAGCGCTCACAATTCCACAACGGTTTCCCTGTAGAAATAATTT
TGTTTAACTTTAATAAGGAGATATACCATGTCGTACTACCATCACCATCACCATCACGATTACGACATCC
CAACGACCGAAAACCTGTATTTTCAGGGCGCCATGAAACTGGGCGAGATTGAATTTATTAAAGTGGACAA
AACCGATAAAAAGCCGCTGCGTGGTGCCGTGTTTAGCCTGCAGAAACAGCATCCCGACTATCCCGATATC
TATGGCGCGATTGATCAGAATGGGACCTATCAAGATGTGCGTACCGGCGAAGATGGTAAACTGACCTTTA
CGAATCTGAGCGATGGCAAATATCGCCTGATTGAAAATAGCGAACCCCCGGGCTATAAACCGGTGCAGAA
TAAGCCGATTGTGAGCTTTCGTATTGTGGATGGCGAAGTGCGTGATGTGACCAGTATTGTGCCGCAGGGA
TCCAGTGGTAGCCGTAAAGGCGAAGAGCTGTTCACTGGTGTCGTCCCTATTCTGGTGGAACTGGATGGTG
ATGTCAACGGTCATAAGTTTTCCGTGCGTGGCGAGGGTGAAGGTGACGCAACTAATGGTAAACTGACGCT
GAAGTTCATCTGTACTACTGGTAAACTGCCGGTACCTTGGCCGACTCTGGTAACGACGCTGACTTATGGT
GTTCAGTGCTTTGCTCGTTATCCGGACCATATGAAGCAGCATGACTTCTTCAAGTCCGCCATGCCGGAAG
GCTATGTGCAGGAACGCACGATTTCCTTTAAGGATGACGGCACGTACAAAACGCGTGCGGAAGTGAAATT
TGAAGGCGATACCCTGGTAAACCGCATTGAGCTGAAAGGCATTGACTTTAAAGAAGACGGCAATATCCTG
GGCCATAAGCTGGAATACAATTTTAACAGCCACAATGTTTACATCACCGCCGATAAACAAAAAAATGGCA
TTAAAGCGAATTTTAAAATTCGCCACAACGTGGAGGATGGCAGCGTGCAGCTGGCTGATCACTACCAGCA
AAACACTCCAATCGGTGATGGTCCTGTTCTGCTGCCAGACAATCACTATCTGAGCACGCAAAGCGTTCTG
TCTAAAGATCCGAACGAGAAACGCGATCATATGGTTCTGCTGGAGTTCGTAACCGCAGCGGGCATCACGC
ATGGTATGGATGAACTGTACAAATGATAACTCGAGCCCCAAGGGCGACACCCCATAATTAGCCCGGGCGA
AAGGCCCAGTCTTTCGACTGAGCCTTTCGTTTTATTTGATGCCTGGCAGTTCCCTACTCTCGCATGGGGA
GTCCCCACACTACCATCGGCGCTACGGCGTTTCACTTCTGAGTTCGGCATGGGGTCAGGTGGGACCACCG
CGCTACTGCCGCCAGGCAAACAAGGGGTGTTATGAGCCATATTCAGGTATAAATGGGCTCGCGATAATGT
TCAGAATTGGTTAATTGGTTGTAACACTGACCCCTATTTGTTTATTTTTCTAAATACATTCAAATATGTA
TCCGCTCATGAGACAATAACCCTGATAAATGCTTCAATAATATTGAAAAAGGAAGAATATGAGTATTCAA
CATTTCCGTGTCGCCCTTATTCCCTTTTTTGCGGCATTTTGCCTTCCTGTTTTTGCTCACCCAGAAACGC
TGGTGAAAGTAAAAGATGCTGAAGATCAGTTGGGTGCACGAGTGGGTTACATCGAACTGGATCTCAACAG
CGGTAAGATCCTTGAGAGTTTTCGCCCCGAAGAACGTTTTCCAATGATGAGCACTTTTAAAGTTCTGCTA
TGTGGCGCGGTATTATCCCGTATTGACGCCGGGCAAGAGCAACTCGGTCGCCGCATACACTATTCTCAGA
ATGACTTGGTTGAGTACTCACCAGTCACAGAAAAGCATCTTACGGATGGCATGACAGTAAGAGAATTATG
CAGTGCTGCCATAACCATGAGTGATAACACTGCGGCCAACTTACTTCTGACAACGATCGGAGGACCGAAG
GAGCTAACCGCTTTTTTGCACAACATGGGGGATCATGTAACTCGCCTTGATCGTTGGGAACCGGAGCTGA
ATGAAGCCATACCAAACGACGAGCGTGACACCACGATGCCTGTAGCGATGGCAACAACGTTGCGCAAACT
ATTAACTGGCGAACTACTTACTCTAGCTTCCCGGCAACAATTAATAGACTGGATGGAGGCGGATAAAGTT
GCAGGACCACTTCTGCGCTCGGCCCTTCCGGCTGGCTGGTTTATTGCTGATAAATCCGGAGCCGGTGAGC
GTGGTTCTCGCGGTATCATCGCAGCGCTGGGGCCAGATGGTAAGCCCTCCCGTATCGTAGTTATCTACAC
GACGGGGAGTCAGGCAACTATGGATGAACGAAATAGACAGATCGCTGAGATAGGTGCCTCACTGATTAAG
CATTGGTAAGCGGCGCGCCATCGAATGGCGCAAAACCTTTCGCGGTATGGCATGATAGCGCCCGGAAGAG
AGTCAATTCAGGGTGGTGAATATGAAACCAGTAACGTTATACGATGTCGCAGAGTATGCCGGTGTCTCTT
ATCAGACCGTTTCCCGCGTGGTGAACCAGGCCAGCCACGTTTCTGCGAAAACGCGGGAAAAAGTGGAAGC
GGCGATGGCGGAGCTGAATTACATTCCCAACCGCGTGGCACAACAACTGGCGGGCAAACAGTCGTTGCTG
ATTGGCGTTGCCACCTCCAGTCTGGCCCTGCACGCGCCGTCGCAAATTGTCGCGGCGATTAAATCTCGCG
CCGATCAACTGGGTGCCAGCGTGGTGGTGTCGATGGTAGAACGAAGCGGCGTCGAAGCCTGTAAAGCGGC
GGTGCACAATCTTCTCGCGCAACGCGTCAGTGGGCTGATCATTAACTATCCGCTGGATGACCAGGATGCC
ATTGCTGTGGAAGCTGCCTGCACTAATGTTCCGGCGTTATTTCTTGATGTCTCTGACCAGACACCCATCA
ACAGTATTATTTTCTCCCATGAGGACGGTACGCGACTGGGCGTGGAGCATCTGGTCGCATTGGGTCACCA
GCAAATCGCGCTGTTAGCGGGCCCATTAAGTTCTGTCTCGGCGCGTCTGCGTCTGGCTGGCTGGCATAAA
TATCTCACTCGCAATCAAATTCAGCCGATAGCGGAACGGGAAGGCGACTGGAGTGCCATGTCCGGTTTTC
AACAAACCATGCAAATGCTGAATGAGGGCATCGTTCCCACTGCGATGCTGGTTGCCAACGATCAGATGGC
GCTGGGCGCAATGCGCGCCATTACCGAGTCCGGGCTGCGCGTTGGTGCGGATATCTCGGTAGTGGGATAC
GACGATACCGAAGATAGCTCATGTTATATCCCGCCGTTAACCACCATCAAACAGGATTTTCGCCTGCTGG
GGCAAACCAGCGTGGACCGCTTGCTGCAACTCTCTCAGGGCCAGGCGGTGAAGGGCAATCAGCTGTTGCC
AGTCTCACTGGTGAAAAGAAAAACCACCCTGGCGCCCAATACGCAAACCGCCTCTCCCCGCGCGTTGGCC
GATTCATTAATGCAGCTGGCACGACAGGTTTCCCGACTGGAAAGCGGGCAGTGACTCATGACCAAAATCC
CTTAACGTGAGTTACGCGCGCGTCGTTCCACTGAGCGTCAGACCCCGTAGAAAAGATCAAAGGATCTTC
Features (pLannotate 1.2.2; 17 found; start..end, strand, type, name):
      1..589     +  rep_origin     ori: high-copy-number ColE1/pMB1/pBR322/pUC origin of replication
    814..831     +  terminator     rrnB T2 terminator (fragment): transcription terminator T2 from the E. coli rrnB gene
    856..875     -  CDS            lacZα (fragment): LacZα fragment of β-galactosidase; lacZ fragment
   1331..1347    +  protein_bind   lac operator: The lac repressor binds to the lac operator to inhibit transcription in E. coli. This inhibition can be relieved by adding lactose or isopropyl-β-D-thiogalactopyranoside (IPTG). lac repressor encoded by lacI
   1392..1408    +  protein_bind   lac operator: The lac repressor binds to the lac operator to inhibit transcription in E. coli. This inhibition can be relieved by adding lactose or isopropyl-β-D-thiogalactopyranoside (IPTG). lac repressor encoded by lacI
   1422..1441    +  protein_bind   lac operator (symmetric): The lac repressor binds to the lac operator to inhibit transcription in E. coli. This inhibition can be relieved by adding lactose or isopropyl-β-D-thiogalactopyranoside (IPTG). The symmetric lac operator was optimized for tight binding of lac repressor. lac repressor encoded by lacI
   1469..1491    +  RBS            RBS: efficient ribosome binding site from bacteriophage T7 gene 10 (Olins and Rangwala, 1989)
   1508..1527    +  CDS            8xHis (fragment): 8xHis affinity tag
   1549..1569    +  CDS            TEV site: tobacco etch virus (TEV) protease recognition and cleavage site
   1903..2613    +  CDS            superfolder GFP: GFP variant that folds robustly even when fused to poorly folded proteins (Pédelacq et al., 2006)
   2658..2698    -  terminator     rrnB T1 terminator (fragment): transcription terminator T1 from the E. coli rrnB gene
   2700..2815    -  ncRNA          5S rRNA: Accession: RF00001 - 5S ribosomal RNA
   2846..2870    +  CDS            KanR (fragment): aminoglycoside phosphotransferase; aph(3')-Ia; confers resistance to kanamycin
   2900..2996    +  promoter       AmpR promoter (fragment): bla
   2999..3859    +  CDS            AmpR: β-lactamase; bla; confers resistance to ampicillin, carbenicillin, and related antibiotics
   3868..3941    +  promoter       lacI promoter (fragment): lacI
   3942..5021    +  CDS            lacI: LACI_ECOLI - Experimental evidence at protein level: Swiss-Prot protein existence level 1. Repressor of the lactose operon. Binds allolactose as an inducer. From Escherichia coli (strain K12).
