[The description below was written by a language model from this plasmid's Addgene catalogue record and pLannotate feature annotations shown in this document.]
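Description:
pJ404-DogCatcher-sfGFP is a bacterial expression plasmid built on the pJ404 backbone for producing a DogCatcher–superfolder GFP fusion protein in the E. coli cytoplasm. It replicates from a high-copy ColE1/pUC-type origin and is selected with ampicillin through a β-lactamase (AmpR) gene driven by its own promoter. The plasmid also carries lacI with its native promoter, so the repressor needed to control expression is supplied in cis. The catalogue lists a total size of 5,122 bp, while the sequenced record annotated here is 5,109 nt, a small discrepancy the record does not explain.

The synthetic insert, about 1.1 kb and introduced by Gibson assembly, is transcribed from a T5 promoter. The promoter itself is not called in the feature table, but the region upstream of the coding sequence holds three lac operators, one of them the symmetric tight-binding version, so transcription is held off by LacI and can be relieved with IPTG. A phage T7 gene 10 ribosome binding site precedes the open reading frame, which begins with a His tag (recorded as His6), followed by a TEV protease cleavage site that allows the tag to be removed after affinity purification. The unannotated stretch between the TEV site and superfolder GFP corresponds in position to DogCatcher, the protein partner in a peptide–protein ligation system described in the associated publication as being suited to loop insertions. Fragments of rrnB terminator sequence flank the cassette. Short matches to lacZα and KanR appear to be fragmentary annotation hits, not functional genes. The fusion offers a fluorescent DogCatcher reagent for protein–protein ligation.
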