Addgene plasmid #171930: pJ404-DogCatcher-sfGFP
Purpose: Express DogCatcher-superfolder GFP protein in bacterial cytoplasm
Depositing lab: Mark Howarth. Depositing organization: University of Oxford. Publication: DogCatcher allows loop-friendly protein-protein ligation. Keeble AH, Yadav VK, Ferla MP, Bauer CC, Chuntharpursat-Bon E, Huang J, Bon RS, Howarth M. Cell Chem Biol. 2021 Jul 28. pii: S2451-9456(21)00315-9. doi: 10.1016/j.chembiol.2021.07.005. PubMed 34324879.
Backbone
  Vector backbone: pJ404
  Backbone size w/o insert (bp): 4000
  Total vector size (bp): 5122
  Vector type: Bacterial Expression
Growth in bacteria
  Bacterial resistance: Ampicillin, 100 μg/mL
  Growth temperature: 37°C
  Growth strain: DH5alpha
  Copy number: High Copy
Gene/Insert
  Gene/Insert name: DogCatcher-sfGFP
  Species: Synthetic
  Insert size (bp): 1122
  Promoter: T5
  Tag / fusion protein: His6 (N terminal on backbone); TEV cleavage site (N terminal on insert)
  Cloning method: Gibson Cloning
  Sequencing primers: 5′ lacOT5 (Gcgctcacaattccacaacggtttccc); 3′ Term2 (CGAAAGGCTCAGTCGAAAGAC)
Terms and licenses: Academic/Nonprofit Terms; Industry Terms: Not Available to Industry
How to cite: pJ404-DogCatcher-sfGFP was a gift from Mark Howarth (Addgene plasmid # 171930 ; http://n2t.net/addgene:171930 ; RRID:Addgene_171930)
