>Addgene plasmid #171930 | pJ404-DogCatcher-sfGFP | depositor partial sequence | sequence record 333355 | DogCatcher-sfGFP
ATGTCGTACTACCATCACCATCACCATCACGATTACGACATCCCAACGACCGAAAACCTGTATTTTCAGG
GCGCCATGAAACTGGGCGAGATTGAATTTATTAAAGTGGACAAAACCGATAAAAAGCCGCTGCGTGGTGC
CGTGTTTAGCCTGCAGAAACAGCATCCCGACTATCCCGATATCTATGGCGCGATTGATCAGAATGGGACC
TATCAAGATGTGCGTACCGGCGAAGATGGTAAACTGACCTTTACGAATCTGAGCGATGGCAAATATCGCC
TGATTGAAAATAGCGAACCCCCGGGCTATAAACCGGTGCAGAATAAGCCGATTGTGAGCTTTCGTATTGT
GGATGGCGAAGTGCGTGATGTGACCAGTATTGTGCCGCAGGGATCCAGTGGTAGCCGTAAAGGCGAAGAG
CTGTTCACTGGTGTCGTCCCTATTCTGGTGGAACTGGATGGTGATGTCAACGGTCATAAGTTTTCCGTGC
GTGGCGAGGGTGAAGGTGACGCAACTAATGGTAAACTGACGCTGAAGTTCATCTGTACTACTGGTAAACT
GCCGGTACCTTGGCCGACTCTGGTAACGACGCTGACTTATGGTGTTCAGTGCTTTGCTCGTTATCCGGAC
CATATGAAGCAGCATGACTTCTTCAAGTCCGCCATGCCGGAAGGCTATGTGCAGGAACGCACGATTTCCT
TTAAGGATGACGGCACGTACAAAACGCGTGCGGAAGTGAAATTTGAAGGCGATACCCTGGTAAACCGCAT
TGAGCTGAAAGGCATTGACTTTAAAGAAGACGGCAATATCCTGGGCCATAAGCTGGAATACAATTTTAAC
AGCCACAATGTTTACATCACCGCCGATAAACAAAAAAATGGCATTAAAGCGAATTTTAAAATTCGCCACA
ACGTGGAGGATGGCAGCGTGCAGCTGGCTGATCACTACCAGCAAAACACTCCAATCGGTGATGGTCCTGT
TCTGCTGCCAGACAATCACTATCTGAGCACGCAAAGCGTTCTGTCTAAAGATCCGAACGAGAAACGCGAT
CATATGGTTCTGCTGGAGTTCGTAACCGCAGCGGGCATCACGCATGGTATGGATGAACTGTACAAATGAT
AA
